Addgene plasmid #34327: KHBD00174
Depositing lab: Bart Deplancke. Depositing organization: Swiss Federal Institute of Technology (EPFL). Publication: Automated protein-DNA interaction screening of Drosophila regulatory elements. Korneel Hens, Jean-Daniel Feuz, Alina Isakova, Antonina Lagovitina, Andreas Massouras, Julien Bryois, Patrick Callaerts, Susan E. Celniker, Bart Deplancke. Nat Methods. 2011 Oct 30;8(12):1065-70. 10.1038/nmeth.1763 PubMed 22037703.
Backbone
  Vector backbone: pDONR221
  Backbone manufacturer: Invitrogen
  Backbone size w/o insert (bp): 2536
  Vector type: Gateway Donor Vector
Growth in bacteria
  Bacterial resistance: Kanamycin, 50 μg/mL
  Growth temperature: 37°C
  Growth strain: DH5alpha
  Copy number: High Copy
Gene/Insert
  Gene/Insert name: CG17829 (alt names: FBgn0025635; CG17829)
  Species: D. melanogaster (fly)
  Insert size (bp): 1401
  Entrez Gene: CG17829 (a.k.a. Dmel_CG17829, Dmel\CG17829, EG:115C2.6)
  Cloning method: Gateway Cloning
  Sequencing primers: 5′ M13F; 3′ M13R
Terms and licenses: Academic/Nonprofit Terms; Industry Terms: Not Available to Industry
Depositor comments: Please note that the ORFs in this collection were cloned open-ended (without a stop codon).
How to cite: KHBD00174 was a gift from Bart Deplancke (Addgene plasmid # 34327 ; http://n2t.net/addgene:34327 ; RRID:Addgene_34327)
