[The description below was written by a language model from this plasmid's Addgene catalogue record.]
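Description:
KHBD00174 is a Gateway entry-type clone built in the pDONR221 donor vector backbone (Invitrogen), carrying the open reading frame of the Drosophila melanogaster gene CG17829 (FBgn0025635). The insert is recorded as 1401 bp in a backbone of about 2.5 kb once the donor cassette has been replaced. The plasmid is maintained in E. coli as a high-copy plasmid under kanamycin selection. No feature table accompanies the record, so the origin of replication and the exact recombination sites are not itemised. A pDONR221-derived clone made by Gateway cloning would normally have its insert flanked by attL sites produced by the BP reaction, with M13 forward and reverse primer sites on either side, which the record lists for sequencing the insert.

The vector is a shuttle intermediate rather than an expression construct. The record gives no promoter, tag or reporter for the ORF, and pDONR-type backbones are not designed to express their inserts. The insert is meant to be moved by LR recombination into destination vectors that supply the regulatory elements and fusion partners. The depositor notes that ORFs in this collection were cloned open-ended, without a stop codon, which permits in-frame C-terminal fusions after transfer and means a downstream stop must come from the destination vector. The associated publication describes automated screening of protein-DNA interactions at Drosophila regulatory elements, so this clone appears to belong to a fly ORF resource assembled for such assays. The record does not state the molecular function of CG17829 or which destination vectors were used.
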