>Addgene plasmid #34327 | KHBD00174 | depositor partial sequence | sequence record 40894 | KHBD00174 sequence 1401 bps
ATGCTAAGGCCCCAGTCATCAGTGCCTGCGCCTCAGCCGCCTGGCAAGCGAAAGAAGCCCGCGGAACTGG
AACTGACCTGCGGATGGCGCGACTGCCAGGAGATCTGCACTGGCGAGTGGAGCCTGAACGGGCATATTGG
GGATCATCTGGAGCACTATGCGAAGGCCCAGGACGATCGGGGGGCGCATGCGGAGCACACGGAGCATCAA
TGCACATGGAACTCCTGCGATTTCCGCACCGAAAACCAGGTGGAGTTTGAACGGCATTCGTACTACCACG
GCTACTACTTGAACCTGCTCCTGCAGGGGAAGCTGGAGTGCGATCTGCATCCGGAAATCCCCGCCTGCAC
TGCTCCGGCCCGCCTCATGGAGAAGCTGCCCGCTCTGGGCCAGAACTTTCGATGTGGTTGGACCGACTGT
GAGAGGGAGTTCGTTTCGATTGTGGAGTTCCAGGACCACATCGTTAAGCACGCCCTATTCGAGTACGACA
TACAGAAGACGCCGGAAGACGAGCGGCCCAAGACGATGTGCAACTGGGCCATGTGCCACAAGCACATGGG
CAACAAGTACCGCCTCATCGAGCACATCAGTACCCACTCCAACAAGAAGCAGGTGGCTTGCTTCCACTGC
GGCGAACTGTTCCGCACCAAGACTACGCTCTTTGATCACCTTAGACGCCAGCCGGAAAACAACACAAACA
GCTTCCAGTGCGCCCAATGCTTCAAGTTCTTTGCCACCAAGAAGCTGCTGAAGAGCCACGTGGTGCGACA
CGTTAACTGCTACAAGTGCACCATGTGCGACATGACCTGCAGCTCGGCCAGCTCGCTGACCACCCACATT
CGGTACCGCCACCTCAAGGACAAACCGCTCAAGTGTAGTGAGTGTGACACGCGCTGCGTTCGGGAGTCGG
ATCTGGCCAAGCACGTTCAGATTGTCCACTCGAAGACGGTGCACCAGTGCGAGCATCCCGACTGTCATTA
TTCTGTACGCACCTACACGCAGATGCGACGGCACTTCCTCGAGGTGCACGGCAACAATCCCATTCTGTAC
GCCTGCCACTGCTGCGAGCGCTTCTTCAAGAGCGGCAAGTCGCTCTCCGCTCACCTTATGAAGAAGCACG
GCTTCCGCCTGCCTTCGGGCCACAAAAGATTCACCTACCGGGTGGACGAGAACGGGTTCTACCGCCTCGA
GACGACGCGCCTCGAGAGCTTGGAGGTGACCCAGCAAATACTGTCGCCGCAGGTGAACGACTCGCTAGCG
AAACCGGGCACAGGATCCTGCTACGAGATCGTGGATCCCACAAATACCGAGTTCGAGCGCATCATCGTCT
CGAATGATCCGAACGAGGCGCAGCTGATGGGTGAAGTGGTAATCTCCCTGCCCAGCCTAGCAGAGGAGCT
G
