>Addgene plasmid #34327 | KHBD00174 | addgene partial sequence | sequence record 42009 | M13-Rev 5'-CAGGAAACAGCTATGACC-3'
TTTTATTTTGACTGATAGTGACCTGTTCGTTGCAACAAATTGATAAGCAATGCTTTCTTATAATGCCAAC
TTTGTACAAGAAAGTTGGCAACAGCTCCTCTGCTAGGCTGGGCAGGGAGATTACCACTTCACCCATCAGC
TGCGCCTCGTTCGGATCATTCGAGACGATGATGCGCTCGAACTCGGTATTTGTGGGATCCACGATCTCGT
AGCAGGATCCTGTGCCCGGTTTCGCTAGCGAGTCGTTCACCTGCGGCGACAGTATTTGCTGGGTCACCTC
CAAGCTCTCGAGGCGCGTCGTCTCGAGGCGGTAGAACCCGTTCTCGTCCACCCGGTAGGTGAATCTTTTG
TGGCCCGAAGGCAGGCGGAAGCCGTGCTTCTTCATAAGGTGAGCGGAGAGCGACTTGCCGCTCTTGAAGA
AGCGCTCGCAGCAGTGGCAGGCGTACAGAATGGGATTGTTGCCGTGCACCTCGAGGAAGTGCCGTCGCAT
CTGCGTGTAGGTGCGTACAGAATAATGACAGTCGGGATGCTCGCACTGGTGCACCGTCTTCGAGTGGACA
ATCTGAACGTGCTTGGCCAGATCCGACTCCCGAACGCAGCGCGTGTCACACTCACTACACTTGAGCGGTT
TGTCCTTGAGGTGGCGGTACCGAATGTGGGTGGTCAGCGAGCTGGCCGAGCTGCAGGTCATGTCGCACAT
GGTGCACTTGTAGCAGTTAACGTGTCGCACCACGTGGCTCTTCAGCAGCTTCTTGGTGGCAAAGAACTTG
AAGCATTGGGC
